>Addgene plasmid #104735 | pUG-306 | depositor full sequence | sequence record 198563 | Full Sequence
TGGCGAATGGG
[124 nt withheld, positions 12-135]
C
[91 nt withheld, positions 137-227]
A
[49 nt withheld, positions 229-277]
CCTTTGACGTTGGAGTCCACGTTCTTT
[37 nt withheld, positions 305-341]
ACCCTATCTCGGTCTATTCTTTTGATTTATAAGGGATTTTGCCGATTTCGGCCTATTGGTTAAAAAATGA
GCTGATTTAACAAAAATTTAACGCGAATTTTAACAAAATATTAACGTTTACAATTTCAGGTGGCACTTTT
CGGGGAAATGTGCGCGGAACCCCTATTTGTTTATTTTTCTAAATACATTCAAATATGTATCCGCTCATGA
ATTAATTCTTAGAAAAACTCATCGAGCATCAAATGAAACTGCAATTTATTCATATCAGGATTATCAATAC
CATATTTTTGAAAAAGCCGTTTCTGTAATGAAGGAGAAAACTCACCGAGGCAGTTCCATAGGATGGCAAG
ATCCTGGTATCGGTCTGCGATTCCGACTCGTCCAACATCAATACAACCTATTAATTTCCCCTCGTCAAAA
ATAAGGTTATCAAGTGAGAAATCACCATGAGTGACGACTGAATCCGGTGAGAATGGCAAAAGTTTATGCA
TTTCTTTCCAGACTTGTTCAACAGGCCAGCCATTACGCTCGTCATCAAAATCACTCGCATCAACCAAACC
GTTATTCATTCGTGATTGCGCCTGAGCGAGTCGAAATACGCGATCGCTGTTAAAAGGACAATTACAAACA
GGAATCGAATGCAACCGGCGCAGGAACACTGCCAGCGCATCAACAATATTTTCACCTGAATCAGGATATT
CTTCTAATACCTGGAATGCTGTTTTCCCGGGGATCGCAGTGGTGAGTAACCATGCATCATCAGGAGTACG
GATAAAATGCTTGATGGTCGGAAGAGGCATAAATTCCGTCAGCCAGTTTAGTCTGACCATCTCATCTGTA
ACATCATTGGCAACGCTACCTTTGCCATGTTTCAGAAACAACTCTGGCGCATCGGGCTTCCCATACAATC
GATAGATTGTCGCACCTGATTGCCCGACATTATCGCGAGCCCATTTATACCCATATAAATCAGCATCCAT
GTTGGAATTTAATCGCGGCCTAGAGCAAGACGTTTCCCGTTGAATATGGCTCATAACACCCCTTGTATTA
CTGTTTATGTAAGCAGACAGTTTTATTGTTCATGACCAAAATCCCTTAACGTGAGTTTTCGTTCCACTGA
GCGTCAGACCCCGTAGAAAAGATCAAAGGATCTTCTTGAGATCCTTTTTTTCTGCGCGTAATCTGCTGCT
TGCAAACAAAAAAACCACCGCTACCAGCGGTGGTTTGTTTGCCGGATCAAGAGCTACCAACTCTTTTTCC
GAAGGTAACTGGCTTCAGCAGAGCGCAGATACCAAATACTGTCCTTCTAGTGTAGCCGTAGTTAGGCCAC
CACTTCAAGAACTCTGTAGCACCGCCTACATACCTCGCTCTGCTAATCCTGTTACCAGTGGCTGCTGCCA
GTGGCGATAAGTCGTGTCTTACCGGGTTGGACTCAAGACGATAGTTACCGGATAAGGCGCAGCGGTCGGG
CTGAACGGGGGGTTCGTGCACACAGCCCAGCTTGGAGCGAACGACCTACACCGAACTGAGATACCTACAG
CGTGAGCTATGAGAAAGCGCCACGCTTCCCGAAGGGAGAAAGGCGGACAGGTATCCGGTAAGCGGCAGGG
TCGGAACAGGAGAGCGCACGAGGGAGCTTCCAGGGGGAAACGCCTGGTATCTTTATAGTCCTGTCGGGTT
TCGCCACCTCTGACTTGAGCGTCGATTTTTGTGATGCTCGTCAGGGGGGCGGAGCCTATGGAAAAACGCC
AGCAACGCGGCCTTTTTACGGTTCCTGGCCTTTTGCTGGCCTTTTGCTCACATGTTCTTTCCTGCGTTAT
CCCCTGATTCTGTGGATAACCGTATTACCGCCTTTGAGTGAGCTGATACCGCTCGCCGCAGCCGAACGAC
CGAGCGCAGCGAGTCAGTGAGCGAGGAAGCGGAAGAGCGCCTGATGCGGTATTTTCTCCTTACGCATCTG
TGCGGTATTTCACACCGCATATATGGTGCACTCTCAGTACAATCTGCTCTGATGCCGCATAGTTAAGCCA
GTATACACTCCGCTATCGCTACGTGACTGGGTCATGGCTGCGCCCCGACACCCGCCAACACCCGCTGACG
CGCCCTGACGGGCTTGTCTGCTCCCGGCATCCGCTTACAGACAAGCTGTGACCGACTCCGGGAGCTGCAT
GTGTCAGAGGTTTTCACCGTCATCACCGAAACGCGCGAGGCAGCTGCGGTAAAGCTCATCAGCGTGGTCG
TGAAGCGATTCACAGATGTCTGCCTGTTCATCCGCGTCCAGCTCGTTGAGTTTCTCCAGAAGCGTTAATG
TCTGGCTTCTGATAAAGCGGGCCATGTTAAGGGCGGTTTTTTCCTGTTTGGTCACTGATGCCTCCGTGTA
AGGGGGATTTCTGTTCATGGGGGTAATGATACCGATGAAACGAGAGAGGATGCTCACGATACGGGTTACT
GATGATGAACATGCCCGGTTACTGGAACGTTGTGAGGGTAAACAACTGGCGGTATGGATGCGGCGGGACC
AGAGAAAAATCACTCAGGGTCAATGCCAGCGCTTCGTTAATACAGATGTAGGTGTTCCACAGGGTAGCCA
GCAGCATCCTGCGATGCAGATCCGGAACATAATGGTGCAGGGCGCTGACTTCCGCGTTTCCAGACTTTAC
GAAACACGGAAACCCAAGACCATTCATGTTGTTGCTCAGGTCGCAGACGTTTTGCAGCAGCAGTCGCTTC
ACGTTCGCTCGCGTATCGGTGATTCATTCTGCTAACCAGTAAGGCAACCCCGCCAGCCTAGCCGGGTCCT
CAACGACAGGAGCACGATCATGCGCACCCGTGGGGCCGCCATGCCGGCGATAATGGCCTGCTTCTCGCCG
AAACGTTTGGTGGCGGGACCAGTGACGAAGGCTTGAGCGAGGGCGTGCAAGATTCCGAATACCGCAAGCG
ACAGGCCGATCATCGTCGCGCTCCAGCGAAAGCGGTCCTCGCCGAAAATGACCCAGAGCGCTGCCGGCAC
CTGTCCTACGAGTTGCATGATAAAGAACACAGTCATAAGTGCGGCGACGATAGTCATGCCCCGCGCCCAC
CGGAAGGAGCTGACTGGGTTGAAGGCTCTCAAGGGCATCGGTCGAGATCCCGGTGCCTAATGAGTGAGCT
AACTTACATTAATTGCGTTGCGCTCACTGCCCGCTTTCCAGTCGGGAAACCTGTCGTGCCAGCTGCATTA
ATGAATCGGCCAACGCGCGGGGAGAGGCGGTTTGCGTATTGGGCGCCAGGGTGGTTTTTCTTTTCACCAG
TGACACGGGCAACAGCTGATTGCCCTTCACCGCCTGGCCCTGAGAGAGTTGCAGCAAGCGGTCCACGCTG
GTTTGCCCCAGCAGGCGAAAATCCTGTTTGATGGTGGTTAACGGCGGGATATAACATGAGCTGTCCTCGG
TATCGTCGTATCCCACTACCGAGATATCCGCACCAACGCGCAGCCCGGACTCGGTAATGGCGCGCATTGC
GCCCAGCGCCATCTGATCGTTGGCAACCAGCATCGCAGTGGGAACGATGCCCTCATTCAGCATTTGCATG
GTTTGTTGAAAACCGGACATGGCACTCCAGTCGCCTTCCCGTTCCGCTATCGGCTGAATTTGATTGCGAG
TGAGATATTTATGCCAGCCAGCCAGACGCAGACGCGCCGAGACAGAACTTAATGGGCCCGCTAACAGCGC
GATTTGCTGGTGACCCAATGCGACCAGATGCTCCACGCCCAGTCGCGTACCGTCCTCATGGGAGAAAATA
ATACTGTTGATGGGTGTCTGGTCAGAGACATCAAGAAATAACGCCGGAACATTAGTGCAGGCAGCTTCCA
CAGCAATGGCATCCTGGTCATCCAGCGGATAGTTAATGATCAGCCCACTGACGCGTTGCGCGAGAAGATT
GTGCACCGCCGCTTTACAGGCTTCGACGCCGCTTCGTTCTACCATCGACACCACCACGCTGGCACCCAGT
TGATCGGCGCGAGATTTAATCGCCGCGACAATTTGCGACGGCGCGTGCAGGGCCAGACTGGAGGTGGCAA
CGCCAATCAGCAACGACTGTTTGCCCGCCAGTTGTTGTGCCACGCGGTTGGGAATGTAATTCAGCTCCGC
CATCGCCGCTTCCACTTTTTCCCGCGTTTTCGCAGAAACGTGGCTGGCCTGGTTCACCACGCGGGAAACG
GTCTGATAAGAGACACCGGCATACTCTGCGACATCGTATAACGTTACTGGTTTCACATTCACCACCCTGA
ATTGACTCTCTTCCGGGCGCTATCATGCCATACCGCGAAAGGTTTTGCGCCATTCGATGGTGTCCGGGAT
CTCGACGCTCTCCCTTATGCGACTCCTGCATTAGGAAGCAGCCCAGTAGTAGGTTGAGGCCGTTGAGCAC
CGCCGCCGCAAGGAATGGTGCATGCAAGGAGATGGCGCCCAACAGTCCCCCGGCCACGGGGCCTGCCACC
ATACCCACGCCGAAACAAGCGCTCATGAGCCCGAAGTGGCGAGCCCGATCTTCCCCATCGGTGATGTCGG
CGATATAGGCGCCAGCAACCGCACCTGTGGCGCCGGTGATGCCGGCCACGATGCGTCCGGCGTAGAGGAT
CGAGATCTCGATCCCGCGAAATTAATACGACTCACTATAGGGGAATTGTGAGCGGATAACAATTCCCCTC
TAGAAATAATTTTGCCTTAACTTTAAGAAGGAGATATACCATGGGCAGCCACCACCACCACCACCACAGC
GGAATGCAGATCTTTGTTAAGACTCTCACCGGAAAGACAATCACCCTGGAGGTGGAAAGCTCCGACACCA
TCGACAACGTTAAGGCCAAGATCCAGGATAAGGAGGGCATTCCTCCGGATCAGCAGAGGCTTATTTTCGC
CGGCAAGCAGCTAGAGGATGGCCGTACGTTGGCTGATTACAATATCCAGAAGGAATCCACCCTCCACTTG
GTCCTCAGGCTCCGTGGTGGTTAAGCTTGCAATTAACTTTAAGAAGGAGATATACAATGCTTCACAAGCG
AGCTAGTGAAGCTAACGATAAGAACGATAATACCATCATCGGTTCCGATTTAGCATCATCTAAGAAACGC
CGTATCGATTTCACTGAATCTTCGTCTGATAAGTCATCTTCGATTTTAGCTTCTGGTAGTAGCAGGGGTT
TTCACGGCGATAGCGTCGTTCAGCAAATCGACATGGCTTTTGGTAATTCGAACCGTCAGGAGATTGATGA
AGATCTGCACAGTCGCCAGCTCGCCGTCTATGGTCGTGAGACTATGAGGCGTCTCTTTGCTTCCAATGTT
CTCATCTCGGGGATGCACGGTCTTGGTGCCGAGATTGCCAAGAATCTTATACTTGCTGGTGTGAAGTCTG
TGACCTTGCATGATGAAAGAGTTGTAGAGCTATGGGACTTATCAAGCAACTTTGTTTTCTCGGAGGATGA
TGTTGGCAAGAATAGAGCAGATGCTTCTGTTCAGAAGTTACAGGATCTTAACAATGCTGTGGTTGTCTCT
AGCTTGACCAAAAGCTTAAACAAAGAGGATCTTTCTGGCTTCCAGGTTGTTGTATTCTCTGACATAAGCA
TGGAAAGAGCAATCGAATTTGATGACTATTGTCACAGCCATCAGCCTCCTATCGCTTTTGTCAAGGCTGA
TGTCAGGGGTCTTTTCGGCTCTGTCTTTTGTGATTTTGGGCCTGAATTTGCGGTTCTTGATGTTGATGGA
GAGGAACCCCATACAGGCATCATTGCGTCTATCTCTAATGAGAACCAGGCATTTATTTCCTGTGTCGACG
ATGAGAGGCTTGAGTTTGAAGATGGTGACCTAGTTGTTTTCTCAGAAGTTGAGGGTATGACAGAATTGAA
TGATGGGAAACCAAGGAAGATAAAAAGTACACGGCCATATTCATTCACCCTTGATGAGGACACTACTAAC
TATGGAACATATGTGAAGGGTGGTATTGTCACTCAAGTGAAACAGCCAAAGTTACTGAATTTCAAGCCAT
TGAGGGAAGCGCTTAAGGATCCAGGGGATTTTCTATTTAGTGATTTCTCTAAGTTTGATCGGCCTCCACT
CCTTCACTTAGCATTCCAGGCACTTGATCATTTTAAAGCTGAAGCTGGCAGATTTCCTGTTGCTGGCTCA
GAAGAGGACGCTCAGAAGCTTATATCGATTGCCACAGCCATCAATACCGGGCAGGGTGATTTAAAGGTGG
AGAATGTTGATCAGAAGCTTCTAAGACACTTTTCCTTTGGAGCCAAGGCTGTCCTGAATCCTATGGCTGC
AATGTTTGGCGGTATTGTTGGACAGGAGGTTGTTAAAGCTTGCTCTGGAAAATTTCATCCTCTCTTCCAG
TTTTTCTACTTTGATTCAGTGGAGTCACTCCCCTCTGAACCTGTGGACTCGAGTGACTTTGCACCAAGAA
ACAGCCGGTATGATGCCCAAATATCTGTATTTGGGGCCAAGTTCCAGAAGAAACTTGAAGATGCTAAAGT
TTTCACAGTAGGGTCTGGTGCTCTTGGCTGTGAGTTCTTGAAAAATTTGGCTCTGATGGGGGTTTCTTGT
GGAAGCCAAGGGAAGCTGACAGTGACAGATGATGATATCATTGAGAAGAGTAACCTCAGTCGTCAATTTC
TGTTCCGTGACTGGAACATTGGACAGGCTAAATCCACAGTTGCTGCTTCGGCTGCTGCTGTTATAAATCC
TCGCTTCAACATTGAGGCCCTGCAAAACCGTGTTGGCGCGGAGACTGAGAATGTATTTGACGATGCCTTC
TGGGAGAACTTAACTGTTGTCGTCAATGCACTGGATAATGTTAATGCGAGGCTCTATGTTGATTCGAGGT
GCTTGTATTTCCAGAAGCCTCTCCTTGAGTCTGGAACTCTTGGTACAAAGTGCAACACACAGTCGGTTAT
CCCACATCTAACTGAAAATTACGGTGCCTCAAGGGACCCACCAGAGAAACAGGCCCCCATGTGTACAGTG
CATTCCTTCCCGCATAACATTGATCACTGTTTAACTTGGGCTCGCTCTGAGTTTGAGGGTCTGCTGGAGA
AAACTCCCGCTGAAGTGAATGCATATCTTTCTAGCCCAGTTGAGTACACTAACTCAATGATGAGTGCTGG
TGATGCTCAGGCGAGGGACACATTGGAGAGGATTGTTGAGTGCCTTGAAAAGGAGAAGTGTGAAACCTTC
CAAGACTGCTTAACCTGGGCACGACTGAGGTTTGAGGATTACTTTGTGAACCGTGTCAAGCAATTGATAT
ACACATTTCCTGAAGATGCTGCGACTAGTACCGGAGCTCCATTCTGGTCTGCTCCAAAAAGATTCCCTCG
TCCACTCCAGTACTCGTCGTCCGACCCAAGTCTCCTTAACTTTATCACAGCGACTGCTATTTTACGAGCA
GAGACATTTGGGATCCCGATACCTGAGTGGACTAAGAACCCAAAGGAAGCAGCAGAAGCTGTTGACAGAG
TGATAGTCCCAGACTTTGAGCCAAGGCAAGATGCAAAGATTGTGACTGATGAGAAAGCTACCACTTTAAC
CACTGCTTCGGTGGACGACGCTGCAGTCATCGACGATCTCATTGCTAAGATCGACCAGTGTAGGCATAAC
TTGTCGCCAGACTTCAGGATGAAACCTATTCAGTTCGAAAAGGATGATGATACAAACTATCACATGGATG
TGATAGCAGGACTAGCCAACATGAGGGCGAGAAATTACAGCATCCCTGAAGTGGACAAGCTGAAAGCAAA
GTTCATAGCAGGGAGAATCATCCCAGCCATTGCGACTTCAACAGCCATGGCTACTGGGCTGGTCTGCCTC
GAGCTGTACAAGGTCCTTGATGGAGGACATAAAGTGGAAGCTTACAGAAACACATTTGCCAACCTGGCAC
TTCCACTATTCTCCATGGCTGAACCACTTCCACCAAAGGTGGTGAAGCACCGTGACATGGCTTGGACAGT
TTGGGACAGATGGGTTCTCAAGGGAAACCCAACTCTTCGTGAGGTGTTGCAGTGGCTGGAGGACAAAGGG
CTTAGCGCATACAGCATCTCTTGTGGAAGCTGTCTACTGTTCAACAGTATGTTCACAAGGCACAAGGAGA
GGATGGACAAGAAGGTTGTGGATCTCGCTCGGGATGTTGCGAAAGTCGAGTTACCGCCTTATCGCAACCA
TCTTGATGTAGTGGTGGCTTGTGAGGATGAAGATGACAATGACGTCGATATTCCTCTCGTCTCTATCTAC
TTCAGGTGAGCTTACTATTAACTTTAAGAAGGAGATATACCATGTACCCATACGATGTTCCTGACTATGC
GGGCTATCCCTATGACGTCCCGGACTATGCAGGATTGTATCCATATGACGTTCCAGATTACGCCACTAGA
GCTGCTTACCCATACGATGTTCCTGACTATGCGGGCTATCCCTATGACGTCCCGGACTATGCAGGATTGT
ATCCATATGACGTTCCAGATTACGCAATGACCAGCTCTTCCGCTCCTTCACGCAAGGCTTTAAGCAAGAT
CGCGTGTAATAGGTTGCAGAAAGAGCTTTCTGAGTGGCAATTGAATCCCCCCACTGGATTTCGTCACAAA
GTCACTGATAATCTTCAAAAATGGACAATAGATGTTACCGGAGCTCCAGGGACACTTTACGCTAATGAGA
CTTATCAGCTTCAGGTTGAATTTCCTGAACATTACCCTATGGAAGCACCCCAGGTAGTGTTTGTTTCTCC
GGCACCTTCACATCCACATATATACAGCAATGGACATATTTGTTTAGATATTCTATATGACTCATGGTCA
CCAGCAATGACAGTGAATTCAGTCTGCATCAGCATTCTTTCGATGCTATCAAGTTCACCCGCAAAGCAAC
GCCCTGCGGATAACGATCGTTATGTGAAGAACTGTAAGAATGGGAGGTCACCTAAGGAGACGAGGTGGTG
GTTCCATGACGACAAGGTTTGAGCTTTTACGCTTTTAAGCCAGCCCCGACACCCGCCAACACCCGCTGAC
GCGCCCTGACGGGCTTGTCTGCTCCCGGCATCCGCTTACAGACAAGCTGTGACCGGGATGAGATCCGGCT
GCTAACAAAGCCCGAAAGGAAGCTGAGTTGGCTGCTGCCACCGCTGAGCAATAACTAGCATAACCCCTTG
GGGCCTCTAAACGGGTCTTGAGGGGTTTTTTGCTGAAAGGAGGAACTATATCCGGAT
Features (pLannotate 1.2.2; 25 found; start..end, strand, type, name):
     12..467     +  rep_origin     f1 ori (sequence partly withheld): f1 bacteriophage origin of replication; arrow indicates direction of (+) strand synthesis
    494..551     +  promoter       AmpR promoter (fragment): bla
    560..1375    -  CDS            KanR: aminoglycoside phosphotransferase; aph(3')-Ia; confers resistance to kanamycin in bacteria or G418 (Geneticin®) in eukaryotes
   1497..2085    +  rep_origin     ori: high-copy-number ColE1/pMB1/pBR322/pUC origin of replication
   2271..2413    -  misc_feature   bom: basis of mobility region from pBR322
   2515..2706    -  CDS            rop: Rop protein, which maintains plasmids at low copy number; rop
   2723..3103    +  CDS            YPB1_ECOLX: Protein predicted: Swiss-Prot protein existence level 4. From Escherichia coli.
   3175..3466    -  CDS            TcR (fragment): tetracycline efflux protein; tet; confers resistance to tetracycline
   3481..3502    -  protein_bind   CAP binding site: CAP binding activates transcription in the presence of cAMP. E. coli catabolite activator protein
   3515..4597    -  CDS            lacI: lac repressor; lacI; The lac repressor binds to the lac operator to inhibit transcription in E. coli. This inhibition can be relieved by adding lactose or isopropyl-β-D-thiogalactopyranoside (IPTG).
   4598..4675    -  promoter       lacI promoter: lacI
   4683..4962    -  CDS            TcR (fragment): tetracycline efflux protein; tet; confers resistance to tetracycline
   4984..5002    +  promoter       T7 promoter: promoter for bacteriophage T7 RNA polymerase
   5003..5027    +  protein_bind   lac operator: The lac repressor binds to the lac operator to inhibit transcription in E. coli. This inhibition can be relieved by adding lactose or isopropyl-β-D-thiogalactopyranoside (IPTG). lac repressor encoded by lacI
   5048..5065    +  RBS            RBS (fragment): efficient ribosome binding site from bacteriophage T7 gene 10 (Olins and Rangwala, 1989)
   5080..5098    +  CDS            9xHis (fragment): 9xHis affinity tag
   5105..5332    +  CDS            UBIQ_AVESA: Experimental evidence at protein level: Swiss-Prot protein existence level 1. Ubiquitin exists either covalently attached to another protein, or free (unanchored). When covalently bound, it is conjugated to target proteins via an isopeptide bond either as a monomer (monoubiquitin), a polymer linked via different Lys residues of the ubiquitin (polyubiquitin chains) or a linear polymer linked via the initiator Met of the ubiquitin (linear polyubiquitin chains). Polyubiquitin chains, when attached to a target protein, have different functions depending on the Lys residue of the ubiquitin that is
   5344..5361    +  RBS            RBS (fragment): efficient ribosome binding site from bacteriophage T7 gene 10 (Olins and Rangwala, 1989)
   5368..8607    +  CDS            UBA1: UBE11_ARATH - Also known as MOS5. Experimental evidence at protein level: Swiss-Prot protein existence level 1. Activates ubiquitin by first adenylating its C-terminal glycine residue with ATP, and thereafter linking this residue to the side chain of a cysteine residue in E1, yielding a ubiquitin-E1 thioester and free AMP. From Arabidopsis thaliana (Mouse-ear cress).
   8619..8636    +  RBS            RBS (fragment): efficient ribosome binding site from bacteriophage T7 gene 10 (Olins and Rangwala, 1989)
   8646..8734    +  CDS            3xHA (fragment): three tandem HA epitope tags
   8748..8836    +  CDS            3xHA (fragment): three tandem HA epitope tags
   8838..9320    +  CDS            UBC15: UBC15_ARATH - Also known as UBC2-1. Experimental evidence at transcript level: Swiss-Prot protein existence level 2. Accepts the ubiquitin from the E1 complex and catalyzes its covalent attachment to other proteins. From Arabidopsis thaliana (Mouse-ear cress).
   9439..9488    +  CDS            SET1 (fragment): solubility-enhancement tag derived from T7 phage gene 10B
   9496..9543    +  terminator     T7 terminator: transcription terminator for bacteriophage T7 RNA polymerase
