>Addgene plasmid #104735 | pUG-306 | addgene full sequence | sequence record 205498 | Addgene NGS Result
CCAGTGACACGGGCAACAGCTGATTGCCCTTCACCGCCTGGCCCTGAGAGAGTTGCAGCAAGCGGTCCAC
GCTGGTTTGCCCCAGCAGGCGAAAATCCTGTTTGATGGTGGTTAACGGCGGGATATAACATGAGCTGTCC
TCGGTATCGTCGTATCCCACTACCGAGATATCCGCACCAACGCGCAGCCCGGACTCGGTAATGGCGCGCA
TTGCGCCCAGCGCCATCTGATCGTTGGCAACCAGCATCGCAGTGGGAACGATGCCCTCATTCAGCATTTG
CATGGTTTGTTGAAAACCGGACATGGCACTCCAGTCGCCTTCCCGTTCCGCTATCGGCTGAATTTGATTG
CGAGTGAGATATTTATGCCAGCCAGCCAGACGCAGACGCGCCGAGACAGAACTTAATGGGCCCGCTAACA
GCGCGATTTGCTGGTGACCCAATGCGACCAGATGCTCCACGCCCAGTCGCGTACCGTCCTCATGGGAGAA
AATAATACTGTTGATGGGTGTCTGGTCAGAGACATCAAGAAATAACGCCGGAACATTAGTGCAGGCAGCT
TCCACAGCAATGGCATCCTGGTCATCCAGCGGATAGTTAATGATCAGCCCACTGACGCGTTGCGCGAGAA
GATTGTGCACCGCCGCTTTACAGGCTTCGACGCCGCTTCGTTCTACCATCGACACCACCACGCTGGCACC
CAGTTGATCGGCGCGAGATTTAATCGCCGCGACAATTTGCGACGGCGCGTGCAGGGCCAGACTGGAGGTG
GCAACGCCAATCAGCAACGACTGTTTGCCCGCCAGTTGTTGTGCCACGCGGTTGGGAATGTAATTCAGCT
CCGCCATCGCCGCTTCCACTTTTTCCCGCGTTTTCGCAGAAACGTGGCTGGCCTGGTTCACCACGCGGGA
AACGGTCTGATAAGAGACACCGGCATACTCTGCGACATCGTATAACGTTACTGGTTTCACATTCACCACC
CTGAATTGACTCTCTTCCGGGCGCTATCATGCCATACCGCGAAAGGTTTTGCGCCATTCGATGGTGTCCG
GGATCTCGACGCTCTCCCTTATGCGACTCCTGCATTAGGAAGCAGCCCAGTAGTAGGTTGAGGCCGTTGA
GCACCGCCGCCGCAAGGAATGGTGCATGCAAGGAGATGGCGCCCAACAGTCCCCCGGCCACGGGGCCTGC
CACCATACCCACGCCGAAACAAGCGCTCATGAGCCCGAAGTGGCGAGCCCGATCTTCCCCATCGGTGATG
TCGGCGATATAGGCGCCAGCAACCGCACCTGTGGCGCCGGTGATGCCGGCCACGATGCGTCCGGCGTAGA
GGATCGAGATCTCGATCCCGCGAAATTAATACGACTCACTATAGGGGAATTGTGAGCGGATAACAATTCC
CCTCTAGAAATAATTTTGCCTTAACTTTAAGAAGGAGATATACCATGGGCAGCCACCACCACCACCACCA
CAGCGGAATGCAGATCTTTGTTAAGACTCTCACCGGAAAGACAATCACCCTAGAGGTGGAAAGCTCCGAC
ACCATCGACAACGTTAAGGCCAAGATCCAGGATAAGGAGGGCATTCCTCCGGATCAGCAGAGGCTTATTT
TCGCCGGCAAGCAGCTAGAGGATGGCCGTACGTTGGCTGATTACAATATCCAGAAGGAATCCACCCTCCA
CTTGGTCCTCAGGCTCCGTGGTGGTTAAGCTTGCAATTAACTTTAAGAAGGAGATATACAATGCTTCACA
AGCGAGCTAGTGAAGCTAACGATAAGAACGATAATACCATCATCGGTTCCGATTTAGCATCATCTAAGAA
ACGCCGTATCGATTTCACTGAATCTTCGTCTGATAAGTCATCTTCGATTTTAGCTTCTGGTAGTAGCAGG
GGTTTTCACGGCGATAGCGTCGTTCAGCAAATCGACATGGCTTTTGGTAATTCGAACCGTCAGGAGATTG
ATGAAGATCTGCACAGTCGCCAGCTCGCCGTCTATGGTCGTGAGACTATGAGGCGTCTCTTTGCTTCCAA
TGTTCTCATCTCGGGGATGCACGGTCTTGGTGCCGAGATTGCCAAGAATCTTATACTTGCTGGTGTGAAG
TCTGTGACCTTGCATGATGAAAGAGTTGTAGAGCTATGGGACTTATCAAGCAACTTTGTTTTCTCGGAGG
ATGATGTTGGCAAGAATAGAGCAGATGCTTCTGTTCAGAAGTTACAGGATCTTAACAATGCTGTGGTTGT
CTCTAGCTTGACCAAAAGCTTAAACAAAGAGGATCTTTCTGGCTTCCAGGTTGTTGTATTCTCTGACATA
AGCATGGAAAGAGCAATCGAATTTGATGACTATTGTCACAGCCATCAGCCTCCTATCGCTTTTGTCAAGG
CTGATGTCAGGGGTCTTTTCGGCTCTGTCTTTTGTGATTTTGGGCCTGAATTTGCGGTTCTTGATGTTGA
TGGAGAGGAACCCCATACAGGCATCATTGCGTCTATCTCTAATGAGAACCAGGCATTTATTTCCTGTGTC
GACGATGAGAGGCTTGAGTTTGAAGATGGTGACCTAGTTGTTTTCTCAGAAGTTGAGGGTATGACAGAAT
TGAATGATGGGAAACCAAGGAAGATAAAAAGTACACGGCCATATTCATTCACCCTTGATGAGGACACTAC
TAACTATGGAACATATGTGAAGGGTGGTATTGTCACTCAAGTGAAACAGCCAAAGTTACTGAATTTCAAG
CCATTGAGGGAAGCGCTTAAGGATCCAGGGGATTTTCTATTTAGTGATTTCTCTAAGTTTGATCGGCCTC
CACTCCTTCACTTAGCATTCCAGGCACTTGATCATTTTAAAGCTGAAGCTGGCAGATTTCCTGTTGCTGG
CTCAGAAGAGGACGCTCAGAAGCTTATATCGATTGCCACAGCCATCAATACCGGGCAGGGTGATTTAAAG
GTGGAGAATGTTGATCAGAAGCTTCTAAGACACTTTTCCTTTGGAGCCAAGGCTGTCCTGAATCCTATGG
CTGCAATGTTTGGCGGTATTGTTGGACAGGAGGTTGTTAAAGCTTGCTCTGGAAAATTTCATCCTCTCTT
CCAGTTTTTCTACTTTGATTCAGTGGAGTCACTCCCCTCTGAACCTGTGGACTCGAGTGACTTTGCACCA
AGAAACAGCCGGTATGATGCCCAAATATCTGTATTTGGGGCCAAGTTCCAGAAGAAACTTGAAGATGCTA
AAGTTTTCACAGTAGGGTCTGGTGCTCTTGGCTGTGAGTTCTTGAAAAATTTGGCTCTGATGGGGGTTTC
TTGTGGAAGCCAAGGGAAGCTGACAGTGACAGATGATGATATCATTGAGAAGAGTAACCTCAGTCGTCAA
TTTCTGTTCCGTGACTGGAACATTGGACAGGCTAAATCCACAGTTGCTGCTTCGGCTGCTGCTGTTATAA
ATCCTCGCTTCAACATTGAGGCCCTGCAAAACCGTGTTGGCGCGGAGACTGAGAATGTATTTGACGATGC
CTTCTGGGAGAACTTAACTGTTGTCGTCAATGCACTGGATAATGTTAATGCGAGGCTCTATGTTGATTCG
AGGTGCTTGTATTTCCAGAAGCCTCTCCTTGAGTCTGGAACTCTTGGTACAAAGTGCAACACACAGTCGG
TTATCCCACATCTAACTGAAAATTACGGTGCCTCAAGGGACCCACCAGAGAAACAGGCCCCCATGTGTAC
AGTGCATTCCTTCCCGCATAACATTGATCACTGTTTAACTTGGGCTCGCTCTGAGTTTGAGGGTCTGCTG
GAGAAAACTCCCGCTGAAGTGAATGCATATCTTTCTAGCCCAGTTGAGTACACTAACTCAATGATGAGTG
CTGGTGATGCTCAGGCGAGGGACACATTGGAGAGGATTGTTGAGTGCCTTGAAAAGGAGAAGTGTGAAAC
CTTCCAAGACTGCTTAACCTGGGCACGACTGAGGTTTGAGGATTACTTTGTGAACCGTGTCAAGCAATTG
ATATACACATTTCCTGAAGATGCTGCGACTAGTACCGGAGCTCCATTCTGGTCTGCTCCAAAAAGATTCC
CTCGTCCACTCCAGTACTCGTCGTCCGACCCAAGTCTCCTTAACTTTATCACAGCGACTGCTATTTTACG
AGCAGAGACATTTGGGATCCCGATACCTGAGTGGACTAAGAACCCAAAGGAAGCAGCAGAAGCTGTTGAC
AGAGTGATAGTCCCAGACTTTGAGCCAAGGCAAGATGCAAAGATTGTGACTGATGAGAAAGCTACCACTT
TAACCACTGCTTCGGTGGACGACGCTGCAGTCATCGACGATCTCATTGCTAAGATCGACCAGTGTAGGCA
TAACTTGTCGCCAGACTTCAGGATGAAACCTATTCAGTTCGAAAAGGATGATGATACAAACTATCACATG
GATGTGATAGCAGGACTAGCCAACATGAGGGCGAGAAATTACAGCATCCCTGAAGTGGACAAGCTGAAAG
CAAAGTTCATAGCAGGGAGAATCATCCCAGCCATTGCGACTTCAACAGCCATGGCTACTGGGCTGGTCTG
CCTCGAGCTGTACAAGGTCCTTGATGGAGGACATAAAGTGGAAGCTTACAGAAACACATTTGCCAACCTG
GCACTTCCACTATTCTCCATGGCTGAACCACTTCCACCAAAGGTGGTGAAGCACCGTGACATGGCTTGGA
CAGTTTGGGACAGATGGGTTCTCAAGGGAAACCCAACTCTTCGTGAGGTGTTGCAGTGGCTGGAGGACAA
AGGGCTTAGCGCATACAGCATCTCTTGTGGAAGCTGTCTACTGTTCAACAGTATGTTCACAAGGCACAAG
GAGAGGATGGACAAGAAGGTTGTGGATCTCGCTCGGGATGTTGCGAAAGTCGAGTTACCGCCTTATCGCA
ACCATCTTGATGTAGTGGTGGCTTGTGAGGATGAAGATGACAATGACGTCGATATTCCTCTCGTCTCTAT
CTACTTCAGGTGAGCTTACTATTAACTTTAAGAAGGAGATATACCATGTACCCATACGATGTTCCTGACT
ATGCGGGCTATCCCTATGACGTCCCGGACTATGCAGGATTGTATCCATATGACGTTCCAGATTACGCCAC
TAGAGCTGCTTACCCATACGATGTTCCTGACTATGCGGGCTATCCCTATGACGTCCCGGACTATGCAGGA
TTGTATCCATATGACGTTCCAGATTACGCAATGACCAGCTCTTCCGCTCCTTCACGCAAGGCTTTAAGCA
AGATCGCGTGTAATAGGTTGCAGAAAGAGCTTTCTGAGTGGCAATTGAATCCCCCCACTGGATTTCGTCA
CAAAGTCACTGATAATCTTCAAAAATGGACAATAGATGTTACCGGAGCTCCAGGGACACTTTACGCTAAT
GAGACTTATCAGCTTCAGGTTGAATTTCCTGAACATTACCCTATGGAAGCACCCCAGGTAGTGTTTGTTT
CTCCGGCACCTTCACATCCACATATATACAGCAATGGACATATTTGTTTAGATATTCTATATGACTCATG
GTCACCAGCAATGACAGTGAATTCAGTCTGCATCAGCATTCTTTCGATGCTATCAAGTTCACCCGCAAAG
CAACGCCCTGCGGATAACGATCGTTATGTGAAGAACTGTAAGAATGGGAGGTCACCTAAGGAGACGAGGT
GGTGGTTCCATGACGACAAGGTTTGAGCTTTTACGCTTTTAAGCCAGCCCCGACACCCGCCAACACCCGC
TGACGCGCCCTGACGGGCTTGTCTGCTCCCGGCATCCGCTTACAGACAAGCTGTGACCGGGATGAGATCC
GGCTGCTAACAAAGCCCGAAAGGAAGCTGAGTTGGCTGCTGCCACCGCTGAGCAATAACTAGCATAACCC
CTTGGGGCCTCTAAACGGGTCTTGAGGGGTTTTTTGCTGAAAGGAGGAACTATATCCGGATTGGCGAATG
GG
[124 nt withheld, positions 5953-6076]
C
[91 nt withheld, positions 6078-6168]
A
[49 nt withheld, positions 6170-6218]
CCTTTGACGTTGGAGTCCACGTTCTTT
[37 nt withheld, positions 6246-6282]
ACCCTATCTCGGTCTATTCTTTTGATTTATAAGGGATTTTGCCGATTTCGGCCTATTGGTTAAAAAATGA
GCTGATTTAACAAAAATTTAACGCGAATTTTAACAAAATATTAACGCTTACAATTTAGGTGGCACTTTTC
GGGGAAATGTGCGCGGAACCCCTATTTGTTTATTTTTCTAAATACATTCAAATATGTATCCGCTCATGAA
TTAATTCTTAGAAAAACTCATCGAGCATCAAATGAAACTGCAATTTATTCATATCAGGATTATCAATACC
ATATTTTTGAAAAAGCCGTTTCTGTAATGAAGGAGAAAACTCACCGAGGCAGTTCCATAGGATGGCAAGA
TCCTGGTATCGGTCTGCGATTCCGACTCGTCCAACATCAATACAACCTATTAATTTCCCCTCGTCAAAAA
TAAGGTTATCAAGTGAGAAATCACCATGAGTGACGACTGAATCCGGTGAGAATGGCAAAAGTTTATGCAT
TTCTTTCCAGACTTGTTCAACAGGCCAGCCATTACGCTCGTCATCAAAATCACTCGCATCAACCAAACCG
TTATTCATTCGTGATTGCGCCTGAGCGAGTCGAAATACGCGATCGCTGTTAAAAGGACAATTACAAACAG
GAATCGAATGCAACCGGCGCAGGAACACTGCCAGCGCATCAACAATATTTTCACCTGAATCAGGATATTC
TTCTAATACCTGGAATGCTGTTTTCCCGGGGATCGCAGTGGTGAGTAACCATGCATCATCAGGAGTACGG
ATAAAATGCTTGATGGTCGGAAGAGGCATAAATTCCGTCAGCCAGTTTAGTCTGACCATCTCATCTGTAA
CATCATTGGCAACGCTACCTTTGCCATGTTTCAGAAACAACTCTGGCGCATCGGGCTTCCCATACAATCG
ATAGATTGTCGCACCTGATTGCCCGACATTATCGCGAGCCCATTTATACCCATATAAATCAGCATCCATG
TTGGAATTTAATCGCGGCCTAGAGCAAGACGTTTCCCGTTGAATATGGCTCATAACACCCCTTGTATTAC
TGTTTATGTAAGCAGACAGTTTTATTGTTCATGACCAAAATCCCTTAACGTGAGTTTTCGTTCCACTGAG
CGTCAGACCCCGTAGAAAAGATCAAAGGATCTTCTTGAGATCCTTTTTTTCTGCGCGTAATCTGCTGCTT
GCAAACAAAAAAACCACCGCTACCAGCGGTGGTTTGTTTGCCGGATCAAGAGCTACCAACTCTTTTTCCG
AAGGTAACTGGCTTCAGCAGAGCGCAGATACCAAATACTGTCCTTCTAGTGTAGCCGTAGTTAGGCCACC
ACTTCAAGAACTCTGTAGCACCGCCTACATACCTCGCTCTGCTAATCCTGTTACCAGTGGCTGCTGCCAG
TGGCGATAAGTCGTGTCTTACCGGGTTGGACTCAAGACGATAGTTACCGGATAAGGCGCAGCGGTCGGGC
TGAACGGGGGGTTCGTGCACACAGCCCAGCTTGGAGCGAACGACCTACACCGAACTGAGATACCTACAGC
GTGAGCTATGAGAAAGCGCCACGCTTCCCGAAGGGAGAAAGGCGGACAGGTATCCGGTAAGCGGCAGGGT
CGGAACAGGAGAGCGCACGAGGGAGCTTCCAGGGGGAAACGCCTGGTATCTTTATAGTCCTGTCGGGTTT
CGCCACCTCTGACTTGAGCGTCGATTTTTGTGATGCTCGTCAGGGGGGCGGAGCCTATGGAAAAACGCCA
GCAACGCGGCCTTTTTACGGTTCCTGGCCTTTTGCTGGCCTTTTGCTCACATGTTCTTTCCTGCGTTATC
CCCTGATTCTGTGGATAACCGTATTACCGCCTTTGAGTGAGCTGATACCGCTCGCCGCAGCCGAACGACC
GAGCGCAGCGAGTCAGTGAGCGAGGAAGCGGAAGAGCGCCTGATGCGGTATTTTCTCCTTACGCATCTGT
GCGGTATTTCACACCGCAATGGTGCACTCTCAGTACAATCTGCTCTGATGCCGCATAGTTAAGCCAGTAT
ACACTCCGCTATCGCTACGTGACTGGGTCATGGCTGCGCCCCGACACCCGCCAACACCCGCTGACGCGCC
CTGACGGGCTTGTCTGCTCCCGGCATCCGCTTACAGACAAGCTGTGACCGACTCCGGGAGCTGCATGTGT
CAGAGGTTTTCACCGTCATCACCGAAACGCGCGAGGCAGCTGCGGTAAAGCTCATCAGCGTGGTCGTGAA
GCGATTCACAGATGTCTGCCTGTTCATCCGCGTCCAGCTCGTTGAGTTTCTCCAGAAGCGTTAATGTCTG
GCTTCTGATAAAGCGGGCCATGTTAAGGGCGGTTTTTTCCTGTTTGGTCACTGATGCCTCCGTGTAAGGG
GGATTTCTGTTCATGGGGGTAATGATACCGATGAAACGAGAGAGGATGCTCACGATACGGGTTACTGATG
ATGAACATGCCCGGTTACTGGAACGTTGTGAGGGTAAACAACTGGCGGTATGGATGCGGCGGGACCAGAG
AAAAATCACTCAGGGTCAATGCCAGCGCTTCGTTAATACAGATGTAGGTGTTCCACAGGGTAGCCAGCAG
CATCCTGCGATGCAGATCCGGAACATAATGGTGCAGGGCGCTGACTTCCGCGTTTCCAGACTTTACGAAA
CACGGAAACCCAAGACCATTCATGTTGTTGCTCAGGTCGCAGACGTTTTGCAGCAGCAGTCGCTTCACGT
TCGCTCGCGTATCGGTGATTCATTCTGCTAACCAGTAAGGCAACCCCGCCAGCCTAGCCGGGTCCTCAAC
GACAGGAGCACGATCATGCGCACCCGTGGGGCCGCCATGCCGGCGATAATGGCCTGCTTCTCGCCGAAAC
GTTTGGTGGCGGGACCAGTGACGAAGGCTTGAGCGAGGGCGTGCAAGATTCCGAATACCGCAAGCGACAG
GCCGATCATCGTCGCGCTCCAGCGAAAGCGGTCCTCGCCGAAAATGACCCAGAGCGCTGCCGGCACCTGT
CCTACGAGTTGCATGATAAAGAACACAGTCATAAGTGCGGCGACGATAGTCATGCCCCGCGCCCACCGGA
AGGAGCTGACTGGGTTGAAGGCTCTCAAGGGCATCGGTCGAGATCCCGGTGCCTAATGAGTGAGCTAACT
TACATTAATTGCGTTGCGCTCACTGCCCGCTTTCCAGTCGGGAAACCTGTCGTGCCAGCTGCATTAATGA
ATCGGCCAACGCGCGGGGAGAGGCGGTTTGCGTATTGGGCGCCAGGGTGGTTTTTCTTTTCA
Features (pLannotate 1.2.2; 25 found; start..end, strand, type, name):
    971..1048    -  promoter       lacI promoter: lacI
   1056..1335    -  CDS            TcR (fragment): tetracycline efflux protein; tet; confers resistance to tetracycline
   1357..1375    +  promoter       T7 promoter: promoter for bacteriophage T7 RNA polymerase
   1376..1400    +  protein_bind   lac operator: The lac repressor binds to the lac operator to inhibit transcription in E. coli. This inhibition can be relieved by adding lactose or isopropyl-β-D-thiogalactopyranoside (IPTG). lac repressor encoded by lacI
   1421..1438    +  RBS            RBS (fragment): efficient ribosome binding site from bacteriophage T7 gene 10 (Olins and Rangwala, 1989)
   1453..1471    +  CDS            9xHis (fragment): 9xHis affinity tag
   1478..1705    +  CDS            UBIQ_AVESA: Experimental evidence at protein level: Swiss-Prot protein existence level 1. Ubiquitin exists either covalently attached to another protein, or free (unanchored). When covalently bound, it is conjugated to target proteins via an isopeptide bond either as a monomer (monoubiquitin), a polymer linked via different Lys residues of the ubiquitin (polyubiquitin chains) or a linear polymer linked via the initiator Met of the ubiquitin (linear polyubiquitin chains). Polyubiquitin chains, when attached to a target protein, have different functions depending on the Lys residue of the ubiquitin that is
   1717..1734    +  RBS            RBS (fragment): efficient ribosome binding site from bacteriophage T7 gene 10 (Olins and Rangwala, 1989)
   1741..4980    +  CDS            UBA1: UBE11_ARATH - Also known as MOS5. Experimental evidence at protein level: Swiss-Prot protein existence level 1. Activates ubiquitin by first adenylating its C-terminal glycine residue with ATP, and thereafter linking this residue to the side chain of a cysteine residue in E1, yielding a ubiquitin-E1 thioester and free AMP. From Arabidopsis thaliana (Mouse-ear cress).
   4992..5009    +  RBS            RBS (fragment): efficient ribosome binding site from bacteriophage T7 gene 10 (Olins and Rangwala, 1989)
   5019..5107    +  CDS            3xHA (fragment): three tandem HA epitope tags
   5121..5209    +  CDS            3xHA (fragment): three tandem HA epitope tags
   5211..5693    +  CDS            UBC15: UBC15_ARATH - Also known as UBC2-1. Experimental evidence at transcript level: Swiss-Prot protein existence level 2. Accepts the ubiquitin from the E1 complex and catalyzes its covalent attachment to other proteins. From Arabidopsis thaliana (Mouse-ear cress).
   5812..5861    +  CDS            SET1 (fragment): solubility-enhancement tag derived from T7 phage gene 10B
   5869..5916    +  terminator     T7 terminator: transcription terminator for bacteriophage T7 RNA polymerase
   5953..6381    +  rep_origin     f1 ori (sequence partly withheld): f1 bacteriophage origin of replication; arrow indicates direction of (+) strand synthesis
   6434..6491    +  promoter       AmpR promoter (fragment): bla
   6500..7315    -  CDS            KanR: aminoglycoside phosphotransferase; aph(3')-Ia; confers resistance to kanamycin in bacteria or G418 (Geneticin®) in eukaryotes
   7437..8025    +  rep_origin     ori: high-copy-number ColE1/pMB1/pBR322/pUC origin of replication
   8211..8350    -  misc_feature   bom: basis of mobility region from pBR322
   8452..8643    -  CDS            rop: Rop protein, which maintains plasmids at low copy number; rop
   8660..9040    +  CDS            YPB1_ECOLX: Protein predicted: Swiss-Prot protein existence level 4. From Escherichia coli.
   9112..9403    -  CDS            TcR (fragment): tetracycline efflux protein; tet; confers resistance to tetracycline
   9418..9439    -  protein_bind   CAP binding site: CAP binding activates transcription in the presence of cAMP. E. coli catabolite activator protein
   9452..970     -  CDS            lacI (across the origin): lac repressor; lacI; The lac repressor binds to the lac operator to inhibit transcription in E. coli. This inhibition can be relieved by adding lactose or isopropyl-β-D-thiogalactopyranoside (IPTG).
