[The description below was written by a language model from this plasmid's Addgene catalogue record and pLannotate feature annotations shown in this document.]
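Description:
pUG-306 is a bacterial expression plasmid from the UbiGate toolbox, catalogued as a "Level 2" construct, meaning a multigene assembly built by Golden Gate-style cloning into the pET-28GG backbone through BpiI sites that were destroyed in the process. The backbone is pET-like: a ColE1/pBR322-type origin with the bom region and rop gene (consistent with the low copy number recorded), an f1 origin, a kanamycin resistance gene for selection, and a lacI repressor cassette. Short tetracycline-resistance fragments and the small "SET1" match just before the terminator look like backbone remnants rather than functional parts.

The payload is a polycistronic operon of Arabidopsis thaliana ubiquitination components. A single T7 promoter with a lac operator drives it, so it is IPTG-inducible in hosts supplying T7 RNA polymerase, and it ends at a T7 terminator. Three open reading frames follow one another, each preceded by its own T7 gene 10-type ribosome binding site: His-tagged ubiquitin, the untagged E1 ubiquitin-activating enzyme UBA1, and the E2 conjugating enzyme UBC15 carrying an N-terminal HA epitope tag annotated as two tandem 3xHA-like blocks. The "EL3" in the insert name is not explained in the record; it may denote an end-linker closing the assembly, and no E3 ligase or substrate coding sequence is annotated.

Co-expressing ubiquitin, E1 and E2 from one plasmid reconstitutes the upstream part of the ubiquitination cascade in E. coli, with the His and HA tags allowing purification or detection of ubiquitin conjugates and the E2. The two sequence records (depositor and NGS) differ by only four nucleotides in length and carry the same features in a different circular orientation.
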