Addgene plasmid #104735: pUG-306
Purpose: Level 2 construct
Depositing lab: Marco Trujillo. Depositing organization: Leibniz Institute of Plant Biochemistry (IPB). Publication: UbiGate: a synthetic biology toolbox to analyse ubiquitination. Kowarschik K, Hoehenwarter W, Marillonnet S, Trujillo M. New Phytol. 2018 Mar;217(4):1749-1763. doi: 10.1111/nph.14900. Epub 2017 Nov 30. PubMed 29194629.
Backbone
  Vector backbone: pET-28GG
  Backbone size w/o insert (bp): 5190
  Vector type: Bacterial Expression
Growth in bacteria
  Bacterial resistance: Kanamycin, 50 μg/mL
  Growth temperature: 37°C
  Growth strain: DH5alpha
  Copy number: Low Copy
Gene/Insert
  Gene/Insert name: HIS-Ubq_UBA1_HA-UBC15_EL3 (alt name: AT4G05320,AT2G30110,AT1G45050)
  Species: A. thaliana (mustard weed)
  Insert size (bp): 4378
  Promoter: T7
  Tag / fusion protein: HIS-Ubq, HA-E2 (N terminal on insert)
  Cloning method: Restriction Enzyme; 5′ cloning site BpiI (destroyed during cloning); 3′ cloning site BpiI (destroyed during cloning)
  Sequencing primers: 5′ T7; 3′ T7 Terminal
Terms and licenses: Academic/Nonprofit Terms; Industry Terms: Not Available to Industry
How to cite: pUG-306 was a gift from Marco Trujillo (Addgene plasmid # 104735 ; http://n2t.net/addgene:104735 ; RRID:Addgene_104735)
